>Addgene plasmid #164236 | pLENTI CMV GFP-TREX1 V235fs BLAST | addgene full sequence | sequence record 347606 | Addgene NGS Result
CTGCATAAATAAAAAAAATTAGTCAGCCATGGGGCGGAGAATGGGCGGAACTGGGCGGAGTTAGGGGCGG
GATGGGCGGAGTTAGGGGCGGGACTATGGTTGCTGACTAATTGAGATGCATGCTTTGCATACTTCTGCCT
GCTGGGGAGCCTGGGGACTTTCCACACCTGGTTGCTGACTAATTGAGATGCATGCTTTGCATACTTCTGC
CTGCTGGGGAGCCTGGGGACTTTCCACACCCTAACTGACACACATTCCACAGAATTAATTCCAAACTCAT
TACTAACCGGATATCTGCAGAATTCCAGGCGGGGAGGCGGCCCAAAGGGAGATCCGACTCGTCTGAGGGC
GAAGGCGAAGACGCGGAAGAGGCCGCAGAGCCGGCAGCAGGCCGCGGGAAGGAAGGTCCGCTGGATTGAG
GGCCGAAGGGACGTAGCAGAAGGACGTCCCGCGCAGAATCCAGGTGGCAACACAGGCGAGCAGCCATGGA
AAGGACGTCAGCTTCCCCGACAACACCACGGAATTGTCAGTGCCCAACAGCCGAGCCCCTGTCCAGCAGC
GGGCAAGGCAGGCGGCGATGAGTTCCGCCGTGGCAATAGGGAGGGGGAAAGCGAAAGTCCCGGAAAGGAG
CTGACAGGTGGTGGCAATGCCCCAACCAGTGGGGGTTGCGTCAGCAAACACAGTGCACACCACGCCACGT
TGCCTGACAACGGGCCACAACTCCTCATAAAGAGACAGCAACCAGGATTTATACAAGGAGGAGAAAATGA
AAGCCATACGGGAAGCAATAGCATGATACAAAGGCATTAAAGCAGCGTATCCACATAGCGTAAAAGGAGC
AACATAGTTAAGAATACCAGTCAATCTTTCACAAATTTTGTAATCCAGAGGTTGATTGTCGACGCGGCCG
CTTTACTTCACCGGTGTCCTAGCAGAGGCTGTGACCCCCATACATGGGCCTGATGGTGCCGAAAGGCCTG
GCGTGAGCATCCACCCACCGCAGCAGGGCCTGTGGTCTCCACTGACAGATGCTGAGCAGGGCCAGGACAT
CACCCTCAGCCGTGTGCGAGTCTGGAGGGGACTGCCCATACAGGCGAGTGTAGATGCTGCCTAGGCTATA
GCTCTTCCTTGGGCCGTGTTCTGAGGGGCTGCTTGCTCGCTCCAGGGCCTTCAGCGCAGTGATGCTATCC
ACACAGAAGGCACCATCCAGAGCACTGGTGAGGCCCAGCATAGCCAGCTCTGCTTGGAGCAGGGGGAAGT
CGTAGCGGTCACCATTGTGTGCCACCAGGCACCAGGGCTGTGGCTGGCGCCGCAGGAAGGCTAGGAGCAG
GTTGGCCAGGTTGTCATCAAAACATTGACGCCCATGCGCTGCCAGCACAGCTGTGCTCAGACCTGTGATC
TCGCTGGCTGCAGGGCTGCAGGCCTTCCCCGGAGCCACACACAGGGAGAGCTTGTCTACCACACGCGGTG
GTGGAGGAACTGTGGGAGGTGGCCCCTGAGAGGTGGGGGGGCTCTCCAGGGCACATCTGTGGACAGCCAG
CAGGCACAGCTCCGTGACCTTGGGCTGGGAGAAGGGCAAGCCAGTGGCCTCCATGTCGAAAAAGATGAGG
GTCTGCATGGGCCCCGGGGGCAGGGCCTGCGAGCCCCAGCCTGCTTTTTTGTACAAACTTGTTGATCCGG
TCTTGTACAGCTCGTCCATGCCGAGAGTGATCCCGGCGGCGGTCACGAACTCCAGCAGGACCATGTGATC
GCGCTTCTCGTTGGGGTCTTTGCTCAGGGCGGACTGGGTGCTCAGGTAGTGGTTGTCGGGCAGCAGCACG
GGGCCGTCGCCGATGGGGGTGTTCTGCTGGTAGTGGTCGGCGAGCTGCACGCTGCCGTCCTCGATGTTGT
GGCGGATCTTGAAGTTCACCTTGATGCCGTTCTTCTGCTTGTCGGCCATGATATAGACGTTGTGGCTGTT
GTAGTTGTACTCCAGCTTGTGCCCCAGGATGTTGCCGTCCTCCTTGAAGTCGATGCCCTTCAGCTCGATG
CGGTTCACCAGGGTGTCGCCCTCGAACTTCACCTCGGCGCGGGTCTTGTAGTTGCCGTCGTCCTTGAAGA
AGATGGTGCGCTCCTGGACGTAGCCTTCGGGCATGGCGGACTTGAAGAAGTCGTGCTGCTTCATGTGGTC
GGGGTAGCGGCTGAAGCACTGCACGCCGTAGGTCAGGGTGGTCACGAGGGTGGGCCAGGGCACGGGCAGC
TTGCCGGTGGTGCAGATGAACTTCAGGGTCAGCTTGCCGTAGGTGGCATCGCCCTCGCCCTCGCCGGACA
CGCTGAACTTGTGGCCGTTTACGTCGCCGTCCAGCTCGACCAGGATGGGCACCACCCCGGTGAACAGCTC
CTCGCCCTTGCTCACCATGGTGGCGACCGGTGGATCCTCTAGAGTCGGTGTCTTCTATGGAGGTCAAAAC
AGCGTGGATGGCGTCTCCAGGCGATCTGACGGTTCACTAAACGAGCTCTGCTTATATAGACCTCCCACCG
TACACGCCTACCGCCCATTTGCGTCAATGGGGCGGAGTTGTTACGACATTTTGGAAAGTCCCGTTGATTT
TGGTGCCAAAACAAACTCCCATTGACGTCAATGGGGTGGAGACTTGGAAATCCCCGTGAGTCAAACCGCT
ATCCACGCCCATTGATGTACTGCCAAAACCGCATCACCATGGTAATAGCGATGACTAATACGTAGATGTA
CTGCCAAGTAGGAAAGTCCCATAAGGTCATGTACTGGGCATAATGCCAGGCGGGCCATTTACCGTCATTG
ACGTCAATAGGGGGCGTACTTGGCATATGATACACTTGATGTACTGCCAAGTGGGCAGTTTACCGTAAAT
ACTCCACCCATTGACGTCAATGGAAAGTCCCTATTGGCGTTACTATGGGAACATACGTCATTATTGACGT
CAATGGGCGGGGGTCGTTGGGCGGTCAGCCAGGCGGGCCATTTACCGTAAGTTATGTAACGCGGAACTCC
CAAGCTTATCGATAAAATTTTGAATTTTGTAATTTGTTTTTGTAATTCTTTAGTTTGTATGTCTGTTGCT
ATTATGTCTACTATTCTTTCCCCTGCACTGTACCCCCCAATCCCCCCTTTTCTTTTAAAAGTTAACCGAT
ACCGTCGAGATCCGTTCACTAATCGAATGGATCTGTCTCTGTCTCTCTCTCCACCTTCTTCTTCTATTCC
TTCGGGCCTGTCGGGTCCCCTCGGGGTTGGGAGGTGGGTCTGAAACGATAATGGTGAATATCCCTGCCTA
ACTCTATTCACTATAGAAAGTACAGCAAAAACTATTCTTAAACCTACCAAGCCTCCTACTATCATTATGA
ATAATTTTATATACCACAGCCAATTTGTTATGTTAAACCAATTCCACAAACTTGCCCATTTATCTAATTC
CAATAATTCTTGTTCATTCTTTTCTTGCTGGTTTTGCGATTCTTCAATTAAGGAGTGTATTAAGCTTGTG
TAATTGTTAATTTCTCTGTCCCACTCCATCCAGGTCGTGTGATTCCAAATCTGTTCCAGAGATTTATTAC
TCCAACTAGCATTCCAAGGCACAGCAGTGGTGCAAATGAGTTTTCCAGAGCAACCCCAAATCCCCAGGAG
CTGTTGATCCTTTAGGTATCTTTCCACAGCCAGGATTCTTGCCTGGAGCTGCTTGATGCCCCAGACTGTG
AGTTGCAACAGATGCTGTTGCGCCTCAATAGCCCTCAGCAAATTGTTCTGCTGCTGCACTATACCAGACA
ATAATTGTCTGGCCTGTACCGTCAGCGTCATTGACGCTGCGCCCATAGTGCTTCCTGCTGCTCCCAAGAA
CCCAAGGAACAAAGCTCCTATTCCCACTGCTCTTTTTTCTCTCTGCACCACTCTTCTCTTTGCCTTGGTG
GGTGCTACTCCTAATGGTTCAATTTTTACTACTTTATATTTATATAATTCACTTCTCCAATTGTCCCTCA
TATCTCCTCCTCCAGGTCTGAAGATCAGCGGCCGCTTGCTGTGCGGTGGTCTTACTTTTGTTTTGCTCTT
CCTCTATCTTGTCTAAAGCTTCCTTGGTGTCTTTTATCTCTATCCTTTGATGCACACAATAGAGGGTTGC
TACTGTATTATATAATGATCTAAGTTCTTCTGATCCTGTCTGAAGGGATGGTTGTAGCTGTCCCAGTATT
TGTCTACAGCCTTCTGATGTTTCTAACAGGCCAGGATTAACTGCGAATCGTTCTAGCTCCCTGCTTGCCC
ATACTATATGTTTTAATTTATATTTTTTCTTTCCCCCTGGCCTTAACCGAATTTTTTCCCATCGCGATCT
AATTCTCCCCCGCTTAATACTGACGCTCTCGCACCCATCTCTCTCCTTCTAGCCTCCGCTAGTCAAAATT
TTTGGCGTACTCACCAGTCGCCGCCCCTCGCCTCTTGCCGTGCGCGCTTCAGCAAGCCGAGTCCTGCGTC
GAGAGAGCTCCTCTGGTTTCCCTTTCGCTTTCAAGTCCCTGTTCGGGCGCCACTGCTAGAGATTTTCCAC
ACTGACTAAAAGGGTCTGAGGGATCTCTAGTTACCAGAGTCACACAACAGACGGGCACACACTACTTGAA
GCACTCAAGGCAAGCTTTATTGAGGCTTAAGCAGTGGGTTCCCTAGTTAGCCAGAGAGCTCCCAGGCTCA
GATCTGGTCTAACCAGAGAGACCCGTTTATGTATCGAGCTAGGCACTTAAATACAATATCTCTGCAATGC
GGCAATTCAGTGGTTCGTCCAATCCATGTCAGACCCGTCTGTTGCCTTCCTAATAAGGCACGATCGTACC
ACCTTACTTCCACCAATCGGCATGCACGGTGCTTTTTCTCTCCTTGTAAGGCATGTTGCTAACTCATCGT
TACCATGTTGCAAGACTACAAGAGTATTGCATAAGACTACATTAAGCTTGCAGCTCCAGCTTTTGTTCCC
TTTAGTGAGGGTTAATTGCGCGCTTGGCGTAATCATGGTCATAGCTGTTTCCTGTGTGAAATTGTTATCC
GCTCACAATTCCACACAACATACGAGCCGGAAGCATAAAGTGTAAAGCCTGGGGTGCCTAATGAGTGAGC
TAACTCACATTAATTGCGTTGCGCTCACTGCCCGCTTTCCAGTCGGGAAACCTGTCGTGCCAGCTGCATT
AATGAATCGGCCAACGCGCGGGGAGAGGCGGTTTGCGTATTGGGCGCTCTTCCGCTTCCTCGCTCACTGA
CTCGCTGCGCTCGGTCGTTCGGCTGCGGCGAGCGGTATCAGCTCACTCAAAGGCGGTAATACGGTTATCC
ACAGAATCAGGGGATAACGCAGGAAAGAACATGTGAGCAAAAGGCCAGCAAAAGGCCAGGAACCGTAAAA
AGGCCGCGTTGCTGGCGTTTTTCCATAGGCTCCGCCCCCCTGACGAGCATCACAAAAATCGACGCTCAAG
TCAGAGGTGGCGAAACCCGACAGGACTATAAAGATACCAGGCGTTTCCCCCTGGAAGCTCCCTCGTGCGC
TCTCCTGTTCCGACCCTGCCGCTTACCGGATACCTGTCCGCCTTTCTCCCTTCGGGAAGCGTGGCGCTTT
CTCATAGCTCACGCTGTAGGTATCTCAGTTCGGTGTAGGTCGTTCGCTCCAAGCTGGGCTGTGTGCACGA
ACCCCCCGTTCAGCCCGACCGCTGCGCCTTATCCGGTAACTATCGTCTTGAGTCCAACCCGGTAAGACAC
GACTTATCGCCACTGGCAGCAGCCACTGGTAACAGGATTAGCAGAGCGAGGTATGTAGGCGGTGCTACAG
AGTTCTTGAAGTGGTGGCCTAACTACGGCTACACTAGAAGAACAGTATTTGGTATCTGCGCTCTGCTGAA
GCCAGTTACCTTCGGAAAAAGAGTTGGTAGCTCTTGATCCGGCAAACAAACCACCGCTGGTAGCGGTGGT
TTTTTTGTTTGCAAGCAGCAGATTACGCGCAGAAAAAAAGGATCTCAAGAAGATCCTTTGATCTTTTCTA
CGGGGTCTGACGCTCAGTGGAACGAAAACTCACGTTAAGGGATTTTGGTCATGAGATTATCAAAAAGGAT
CTTCACCTAGATCCTTTTAAATTAAAAATGAAGTTTTAAATCAATCTAAAGTATATATGAGTAAACTTGG
TCTGACAGTTACCAATGCTTAATCAGTGAGGCACCTATCTCAGCGATCTGTCTATTTCGTTCATCCATAG
TTGCCTGACTCCCCGTCGTGTAGATAACTACGATACGGGAGGGCTTACCATCTGGCCCCAGTGCTGCAAT
GATACCGCGAGACCCACGCTCACCGGCTCCAGATTTATCAGCAATAAACCAGCCAGCCGGAAGGGCCGAG
CGCAGAAGTGGTCCTGCAACTTTATCCGCCTCCATCCAGTCTATTAATTGTTGCCGGGAAGCTAGAGTAA
GTAGTTCGCCAGTTAATAGTTTGCGCAACGTTGTTGCCATTGCTACAGGCATCGTGGTGTCACGCTCGTC
GTTTGGTATGGCTTCATTCAGCTCCGGTTCCCAACGATCAAGGCGAGTTACATGATCCCCCATGTTGTGC
AAAAAAGCGGTTAGCTCCTTCGGTCCTCCGATCGTTGTCAGAAGTAAGTTGGCCGCAGTGTTATCACTCA
TGGTTATGGCAGCACTGCATAATTCTCTTACTGTCATGCCATCCGTAAGATGCTTTTCTGTGACTGGTGA
GTACTCAACCAAGTCATTCTGAGAATAGTGTATGCGGCGACCGAGTTGCTCTTGCCCGGCGTCAATACGG
GATAATACCGCGCCACATAGCAGAACTTTAAAAGTGCTCATCATTGGAAAACGTTCTTCGGGGCGAAAAC
TCTCAAGGATCTTACCGCTGTTGAGATCCAGTTCGATGTAACCCACTCGTGCACCCAACTGATCTTCAGC
ATCTTTTACTTTCACCAGCGTTTCTGGGTGAGCAAAAACAGGAAGGCAAAATGCCGCAAAAAAGGGAATA
AGGGCGACACGGAAATGTTGAATACTCATACTCTTCCTTTTTCAATATTATTGAAGCATTTATCAGGGTT
ATTGTCTCATGAGCGGATACATATTTGAATGTATTTAGAAAAATAAACAAATAGGGGTTCCGCGCACATT
TCCCCGAAAAGTGCCACCTAAATTGTAAGCGTTAATATTTTGTTAAAATTCGCGTTAAATTTTTGTTAAA
TCAGCTCATTTTTTAACCAATAGGCCGAAATCGGCAAAATCCCTTATAAATCAAAAGAATAGACCGAGAT
AGGGT
[37 nt withheld, positions 7286-7322]
AAAGAACGTGGACTCCAACGTCAAAGG
[49 nt withheld, positions 7350-7398]
T
[91 nt withheld, positions 7400-7490]
G
[124 nt withheld, positions 7492-7615]
CCCATTCGCCATTCAGGCTGCGCAACTGTTGGGAAGGGCGATCGGTGCGGGCCTCTTCGCTATTACGCCA
GCTGGCGAAAGGGGGATGTGCTGCAAGGCGATTAAGTTGGGTAACGCCAGGGTTTTCCCAGTCACGACGT
TGTAAAACGACGGCCAGTGAGCGCGCGTAATACGACTCACTATAGGGCGAATTGGGTACGTCCCTAGGCC
TCCAAAAAAGCCTCCTCACTACTTCTGGAATAGCTCAGAGGCCGAGGCGGCCTCGGCCTCTGCATAAATA
AAAAAAATTAGTCAGCCATGGGGCGGAGAATGGGCGGAACTGGGCGGAGTTAGGGGCGGGATGGGCGGAG
TTAGGGGCGGGATAGCTAGAGCCAGACATGATAAGATACATTGATGAGTTTGGACAAACCACAACTAGAA
TGCAGTGAAAAAAATGCTTTATTTGTGAAATTTGTGATGCTATTGCTTTATTTGTAACCATTATAAGCTG
CAATAAACAAGTTCCTCTCACTCTCTGATATTCATTTCTTTGCAAGTTATAAATACTGAATAATAAGATG
ACATGAACTACTACTGCTAGAGATTTTCCACACTGACTAAAAGGGTCTGAGGGATCTCTAGTTACCAGAG
TCACACAACAGACGGGCACACACTACTTGAAGCACTCAAGGCAAGCTTTATTGAGGCTTAAGCAGTGGGT
TCCCTAGTTAGCCAGAGAGCTCCCAGGCTCAGATCTGGTCTAACCAGAGAGACCCAGTACAAGCAAAAAG
CAGATCTTGTCTTCGTTGGGAGTGAGCTAGCCCTTCCAGTCCCCCCTTTTCTTTTAAAAAGTGGCTAAGA
TCTACAGCTGCCTTGTAAGTCATTGGTCTTAAAGGTACCGAGCTCGAATTGTGCTTAGCCCTCCCACACA
TAACCAGAGGGCAGCAATTCACGAATCCCAACTGCCGTCGGCTGTCCATCACTGTCCTTCACTATGGCTT
TGATCCCAGGATGCAGATCGAGAAGCACCTGTCGGCACCGTCCGCAGGGGCTCAAGATGCCCCTGTTCTC
ATTTCCGATCGCGACGATACAAGTCAGGTTGCCAGCTGCCGCAGCAGCAGCAGTGCCCAGCACCACGAGT
TCTGCACAAGGTCCCCCAGTAAAATGATATACATTGACACCAGTGAAGATGCGGCCGTCGCTAGAGAGAG
CTGCGCTGGCGACGCTGTAGTCTTCAGAGATGGGGATGCTGTTGATTGTAGCCGTTGCTCTTTCAATGAG
GGTGGATTCTTCTTGAGACAAAGGCTTGGCCATGGTTTAGTTCCTCACCTTGTCGTATTATACTATGCCG
ATATACTATGCCGATGATTAATTGTCAACACGTGCTGATCAGATCCGAAAATGGATATACAAGCTCCCGG
GAGCTTTTTGCAAAAGCCTAGGCCTCCAAAAAAGCCTCCTCACTACTTCTGGAATAGCTCAGAGGCAGAG
GCGGCCTCGGCCT
Features (pLannotate 1.2.2; 31 found; start..end, strand, type, name):
    309..897     -  misc_feature   WPRE: woodchuck hepatitis virus posttranscriptional regulatory element
    947..1645    -  CDS            TREX1 (fragment): TREX1_HUMAN - Experimental evidence at protein level: Swiss-Prot protein existence level 1. Major cellular 3'-to-5' DNA exonuclease which digests single- stranded DNA (ssDNA) and double-stranded DNA (dsDNA) with mismatched 3' termini. Prevents cell-intrinsic initiation of autoimmunity. Acts by metabolizing DNA fragments from endogenous retroelements, including L1, LTR and SINE elements. Unless degraded, these DNA fragments accumulate in the cytosol and activate the IFN-stimulatory DNA (ISD) response and innate immune signaling. Prevents chronic ATM-dependent checkpoint activation, by processin
   1648..1672    -  protein_bind   attB1: mutant version of attB; recombination site for the Gateway® BP reaction BP Clonase™
   1682..2398    -  CDS            EGFP: EGFP is a basic (constitutively fluorescent) green fluorescent protein published in 1996, derived from Aequorea victoria. It is reported to be a rapidly-maturing weak dimer with moderate acid sensitivity.
   2494..2697    -  promoter       CMV promoter: human cytomegalovirus (CMV) immediate early promoter
   2698..3001    -  enhancer       CMV enhancer: human cytomegalovirus immediate early enhancer
   3024..3140    -  misc_feature   cPPT/CTS: central polypurine tract and central termination sequence of HIV-1
   3159..3259    -  CDS            Rev (fragment): human immunodeficiency virus 1 (HIV-1) Rev protein; rev; enhances nuclear export of unspliced and incompletely spliced viral mRNAs
   3636..3869    -  misc_feature   RRE: The Rev response element (RRE) of HIV-1 allows for Rev-dependent mRNA export from the nucleus to the cytoplasm.
   4015..4378    -  CDS            HIV-1 gag (fragment): gag protein from human immunodeficiency virus 1; gag
   4362..4487    -  misc_feature   HIV-1 Ψ: packaging signal of human immunodeficiency virus type 1
   4534..4714    -  LTR            5' LTR (truncated): truncated 5' long terminal repeat (LTR) from HIV-1
   4715..4941    -  promoter       RSV promoter: Rous sarcoma virus enhancer/promoter
   4969..4987    -  promoter       T3 promoter: promoter for bacteriophage T3 RNA polymerase
   5032..5048    -  protein_bind   lac operator: The lac repressor binds to the lac operator to inhibit transcription in E. coli. This inhibition can be relieved by adding lactose or isopropyl-β-D-thiogalactopyranoside (IPTG). lac repressor encoded by lacI
   5056..5086    -  promoter       lac promoter: promoter for the E. coli lac operon
   5101..5122    -  protein_bind   CAP binding site: CAP binding activates transcription in the presence of cAMP. E. coli catabolite activator protein
   5135..5227    -  CDS            lacI (fragment): lac repressor; lacI; The lac repressor binds to the lac operator to inhibit transcription in E. coli. This inhibition can be relieved by adding lactose or isopropyl-β-D-thiogalactopyranoside (IPTG).
   5410..5998    -  rep_origin     ori: high-copy-number ColE1/pMB1/pBR322/pUC origin of replication
   6169..7029    -  CDS            AmpR: β-lactamase; bla; confers resistance to ampicillin, carbenicillin, and related antibiotics
   7030..7134    -  promoter       AmpR promoter: bla
   7187..7615    -  rep_origin     f1 ori (sequence partly withheld): f1 bacteriophage origin of replication; arrow indicates direction of (+) strand synthesis
   7620..7775    -  CDS            lacZα (fragment): LacZα fragment of β-galactosidase; lacZ fragment
   7783..7801    +  promoter       T7 promoter: promoter for bacteriophage T7 RNA polymerase
   7822..7957    -  rep_origin     SV40 ori: SV40 origin of replication
   7997..8118    -  polyA_signal   SV40 poly(A) signal: SV40 polyadenylation signal
   8190..8370    -  LTR            5' LTR (truncated): truncated 5' long terminal repeat (LTR) from HIV-1
   8356..8493    -  CDS            nef (fragment): NEF_HV1LA - Experimental evidence at protein level: Swiss-Prot protein existence level 1. Extracellular Nef protein targets CD4(+) T-lymphocytes for apoptosis by interacting with CXCR4 surface receptors. From Human immunodeficiency virus type 1 group M subtype B (isolate Lai) (HIV-1).
   8510..8908    -  CDS            BSD: blasticidin S deaminase; Aspergillus terreus BSD; confers resistance to blasticidin
   8927..8974    -  promoter       EM7 promoter: synthetic bacterial promoter&nbsp
   9022..253     -  promoter       SV40 promoter (across the origin): SV40 enhancer and early promoter
