>Addgene plasmid #164236 | pLENTI CMV GFP-TREX1 V235fs BLAST Sequencing Result | analyzer sequence | sequence record 329074
GGTATCAGCTCACTCAAAGGCGGTAATACGGTTATCCACAGAATCAGGGGATAACGCAGGAAAGAACATG
TGAGCAAAAGGCCAGCAAAAGGCCAGGAACCGTAAAAAGGCCGCGTTGCTGGCGTTTTTCCATAGGCTCC
GCCCCCCTGACGAGCATCACAAAAATCGACGCTCAAGTCAGAGGTGGCGAAACCCGACAGGACTATAAAG
ATACCAGGCGTTTCCCCCTGGAAGCTCCCTCGTGCGCTCTCCTGTTCCGACCCTGCCGCTTACCGGATAC
CTGTCCGCCTTTCTCCCTTCGGGAAGCGTGGCGCTTTCTCATAGCTCACGCTGTAGGTATCTCAGTTCGG
TGTAGGTCGTTCGCTCCAAGCTGGGCTGTGTGCACGAACCCCCCGTTCAGCCCGACCGCTGCGCCTTATC
CGGTAACTATCGTCTTGAGTCCAACCCGGTAAGACACGACTTATCGCCACTGGCAGCAGCCACTGGTAAC
AGGATTAGCAGAGCGAGGTATGTAGGCGGTGCTACAGAGTTCTTGAAGTGGTGGCCTAACTACGGCTACA
CTAGAAGAACAGTATTTGGTATCTGCGCTCTGCTGAAGCCAGTTACCTTCGGAAAAAGAGTTGGTAGCTC
TTGATCCGGCAAACAAACCACCGCTGGTAGCGGTGGTTTTTTTGTTTGCAAGCAGCAGATTACGCGCAGA
AAAAAAGGATCTCAAGAAGATCCTTTGATCTTTTCTACGGGGTCTGACGCTCAGTGGAACGAAAACTCAC
GTTAAGGGATTTTGGTCATGAGATTATCAAAAAGGATCTTCACCTAGATCCTTTTAAATTAAAAATGAAG
TTTTAAATCAATCTAAAGTATATATGAGTAAACTTGGTCTGACAGTTACCAATGCTTAATCAGTGAGGCA
CCTATCTCAGCGATCTGTCTATTTCGTTCATCCATAGTTGCCTGACTCCCCGTCGTGTAGATAACTACGA
TACGGGAGGGCTTACCATCTGGCCCCAGTGCTGCAATGATACCGCGAGACCCACGCTCACCGGCTCCAGA
TTTATCAGCAATAAACCAGCCAGCCGGAAGGGCCGAGCGCAGAAGTGGTCCTGCAACTTTATCCGCCTCC
ATCCAGTCTATTAATTGTTGCCGGGAAGCTAGAGTAAGTAGTTCGCCAGTTAATAGTTTGCGCAACGTTG
TTGCCATTGCTACAGGCATCGTGGTGTCACGCTCGTCGTTTGGTATGGCTTCATTCAGCTCCGGTTCCCA
ACGATCAAGGCGAGTTACATGATCCCCCATGTTGTGCAAAAAAGCGGTTAGCTCCTTCGGTCCTCCGATC
GTTGTCAGAAGTAAGTTGGCCGCAGTGTTATCACTCATGGTTATGGCAGCACTGCATAATTCTCTTACTG
TCATGCCATCCGTAAGATGCTTTTCTGTGACTGGTGAGTACTCAACCAAGTCATTCTGAGAATAGTGTAT
GCGGCGACCGAGTTGCTCTTGCCCGGCGTCAATACGGGATAATACCGCGCCACATAGCAGAACTTTAAAA
GTGCTCATCATTGGAAAACGTTCTTCGGGGCGAAAACTCTCAAGGATCTTACCGCTGTTGAGATCCAGTT
CGATGTAACCCACTCGTGCACCCAACTGATCTTCAGCATCTTTTACTTTCACCAGCGTTTCTGGGTGAGC
AAAAACAGGAAGGCAAAATGCCGCAAAAAAGGGAATAAGGGCGACACGGAAATGTTGAATACTCATACTC
TTCCTTTTTCAATATTATTGAAGCATTTATCAGGGTTATTGTCTCATGAGCGGATACATATTTGAATGTA
TTTAGAAAAATAAACAAATAGGGGTTCCGCGCACATTTCCCCGAAAAGTGCCACCTAAATTGTAAGCGTT
AATATTTTGTTAAAATTCGCGTTAAATTTTTGTTAAATCAGCTCATTTTTTAACCAATAGGCCGAAATCG
GCAAAATCCCTTATAAATCAAAAGAATAGACCGAGATAGGGT
[37 nt withheld, positions 2003-2039]
AAAGAACGTGGACTCCAACGTCAAAGG
[49 nt withheld, positions 2067-2115]
T
[91 nt withheld, positions 2117-2207]
G
[124 nt withheld, positions 2209-2332]
CCCATTCGCCATTCAGGCTGCGCAACTGTTGGGAAGGGCGATCGGTGCGGGCCTCTTCGCTATTACGCCA
GCTGGCGAAAGGGGGATGTGCTGCAAGGCGATTAAGTTGGGTAACGCCAGGGTTTTCCCAGTCACGACGT
TGTAAAACGACGGCCAGTGAGCGCGCGTAATACGACTCACTATAGGGCGAATTGGGTACGTCCCTAGGCC
TCCAAAAAAGCCTCCTCACTACTTCTGGAATAGCTCAGAGGCCGAGGCGGCCTCGGCCTCTGCATAAATA
AAAAAAATTAGTCAGCCATGGGGCGGAGAATGGGCGGAACTGGGCGGAGTTAGGGGCGGGATGGGCGGAG
TTAGGGGCGGGATAGCTAGAGCCAGACATGATAAGATACATTGATGAGTTTGGACAAACCACAACTAGAA
TGCAGTGAAAAAAATGCTTTATTTGTGAAATTTGTGATGCTATTGCTTTATTTGTAACCATTATAAGCTG
CAATAAACAAGTTCCTCTCACTCTCTGATATTCATTTCTTTGCAAGTTATAAATACTGAATAATAAGATG
ACATGAACTACTATACGTACTGCTAGAGATTTTCCACACTGACTAAAAGGGTCTGAGGGATCTCTAGTTA
CCAGAGTCACACAACAGACGGGCACACACTACTTGAAGCACTCAAGGCAAGCTTTATTGAGGCTTAAGCA
GTGGGTTCCCTAGTTAGCCAGAGAGCTCCCAGGCTCAGATCTGGTCTAACCAGAGAGACCCAGTACAAGC
AAAAAGCAGATCTTGTCTTCGTTGGGAGTGAATTAGCCCTTCCAGTCCCCCCTTTTCTTTTAAAAAGTGG
CTAAGATCTACAGCTGCCTTGTAAGTCATTGGTCTTAAAGTCGACGCGGGGAGGCGGCCCAAAGGGAGAT
CCGACTCGTCTGAGGGCGAAGGCGAAGACGCGGAAGAGGCCGCAGAGCCGGCAGCAGGCCGCGGGAAGGA
AGGTCCGCTGGATTGAGGGCCGAAGGGACGTAGCAGAAGGACGTCCCGCGCAGAATCCAGGTGGCAACAC
AGGCGAGCAGCCAAGGAAAGGACGATGATTTCCCCGACAACACCACGGAATTGTCAGTGCCCAACAGCCG
AGCCCCTGTCCAGCAGCGGGCAAGGCAGGCGGCGATGAGTTCCGCCGTGGCAATAGGGAGGGGGAAAGCG
AAAGTCCCGGAAAGGAGCTGACAGGTGGTGGCAATGCCCCAACCAGTGGGGGTTGCGTCAGCAAACACAG
TGCACACCACGCCACGTTGCCTGACAACGGGCCACAACTCCTCATAAAGAGACAGCAACCAGGATTTATA
CAAGGAGGAGAAAATGAAAGCCATACGGGAAGCAATAGCATGATACAAAGGCATTAAAGCAGCGTATCCA
CATAGCGTAAAAGGAGCAACATAGTTAAGAATACCAGTCAATCTTTCACAAATTTTGTAATCCAGAGGTT
GATTGTCGACTTAACGCGTTCAGGCACCGGGCTTGCGGGTCATGCACCAGGTGCGCGGTCCTTCGGGCAC
CTCGACGTCGGCGGTGACGGTGAAGCCGAGCCGCTCGTAGAAGGGGAGGTTGCGGGGCGCGGAGGTCTCC
AGGAAGGCGGGCACCCCGGCGCGCTCGGCCGCCTCCACTCCGGGGAGCACGACGGCGCTGCCCAGACCCT
TGCCCTGGTGGTCGGGCGAGACTCCGACGGTGGCCAGGAACCACGCGGGCTCCTTGGGCCGGTGCGGCGC
CAGGAGGCCTTCCATCTGTTGCTGCGCGGCCAGCCGGGAACCGCTCAACTCGGCCATGCGCGGGCCGATC
TCGGCGAACACCGCCCCCGCTTCGACGCTCTCCGGCGTGGTCCAGACCGCCACCGCGGCGCCGTCGTCCG
CGACCCACACCTTGCCGATGTCGAGCCCGACGCGCGTGAGGAAGAGTTCTTGCAGCTCGGTGACCCGCTC
GATGTGGCGGTCCGGATCGACGGTGTGGCGCGTGGCGGGGTAGTCGGCGAACGCGGCGGCGAGGGTGCGT
ACGGCCCTGGGGACGTCGTCGCGGGTGGCGAGGCGCACCGTGGGCTTGTACTCGGTCATGGTGGCGGATC
CCGCGTCACGACACCTGTGTTCTGGCGGCAAACCCGTTGCGAAAAAGAACGTTCACGGCGACTACTGCAC
TTATATACGGTTCTCCCCCACCCTCGGGAAAAAGGCGGAGCCAGTACACGACATCACTTTCCCAGTTTAC
CCCGCGCCACCTTCTCTAGGCACCGGTTCAATTGCCGACCCCTCCCCCCAACTTCTCGGGGACTGTGGGC
GATGTGCGCTCTGCCCACTGACGGGCACCGGAGCCACTCGAGCCGGCGCCAAAGTGGATCTCTGCTGTCC
CTGTAATAAACCCGAAAATTTTGAATTTTTGTAATTTGTTTTTGTAATTCTTTAGTTTGTATGTCTGTTG
CTATTATGTCTACTATTCTTTCCCCTGCACTGTACCCCCCAATCCCCCCTTTTCTTTTAAAATTGTGGAT
GAATACTGCCATTTGTCTCAAGATCTAGAATTCAAAAAAGCACCGACTCGGTGCCACTTTTTCAAGTTGA
TAACGGACTAGCCTTATTTTAACTTGCTATTTCTAGCTCTAAAACCATGGCACGGTTCAGGGCCCGGTGT
TTCGTCCTTTCCACAAGATATATAAAGCCAAGAAATCGAAATACTTTCAAGTTACGGTAAGCATATGATA
GTCCATTTTAAAACATAATTTTAAAACTGCAAACTACCCAAGAAATTATTACTTTCTACGTCACGTATTT
TGTACTAATATCTTTGTGTTTACAGTCAAATTAATTCTAATTATCTCTCTAACAGCCTTGTATCGTATAT
GCAAATATGAAGGAATCATGGGAAATAGGCCCTCTCTGGGTCCCCTCGGGGTTGGGAGGTGGGTCTGAAA
CGATAATGGTGAATATCCCTGCCTAACTCTATTCACTATAGAAAGTACAGCAAAAACTATTCTTAAACCT
ACCAAGCCTCCTACTATCATTATGAATAATTTTATATACCACAGCCAATTTGTTATGTTAAACCAATTCC
ACAAACTTGCCCATTTATCTAATTCCAATAATTCTTGTTCATTCTTTTCTTGCTGGTTTTGCGATTCTTC
AATTAAGGAGTGTATTAAGCTTGTGTAATTGTTAATTTCTCTGTCCCACTCCATCCAGGTCGTGTGATTC
CAAATCTGTTCCAGAGATTTATTACTCCAACTAGCATTCCAAGGCACAGCAGTGGTGCAAATGAGTTTTC
CAGAGCAACCCCAAATCCCCAGGAGCTGTTGATCCTTTAGGTATCTTTCCACAGCCAGGATTCTTGCCTG
GAGCTGCTTGATGCCCCAGACTGTGAGTTGCAACAGATGCTGTTGCGCCTCAATAGCCCTCAGCAAATTG
TTCTGCTGCTGCACTATACCAGACAATAATTGTCTGGCCTGTACCGTCAGCGTCATTGACGCTGCGCCCA
TAGTGCTTCCTGCTGCTCCCAAGAACCCAAGGAACAAAGCTCCTATTCCCACTGCTCTTTTTTCTCTCTG
CACCACTCTTCTCTTTGCCTTGGTGGGTGCTACTCCTAATGGTTCAATTTTTACTACTTTATATTTATAT
AATTCACTTCTCCAATTGTCCCTCATATCTCCTCCTCCAGGTCTGAAGATCAGCGGCCGCTTGCTGTGCG
GTGGTCTTACTTTTGTTTTGCTCTTCCTCTATCTTGTCTAAAGCTTCCTTGGTGTCTTTTATCTCTATCC
TTTGATGCACACAATAGAGGGTTGCTACTGTATTATATAATGATCTAAGTTCTTCTGATCCTGTCTGAAG
GGATGGTTGTAGCTGTCCCAGTATTTGTCTACAGCCTTCTGATGTTTCTAACAGGCCAGGATTAACTGCG
AATCGTTCTAGCTCCCTGCTTGCCCATACTATATGTTTTAATTTATATTTTTTCTTTCCCCCTGGCCTTA
ACCGAATTTTTTCCCATCGCGATCTAATTCTCCCCCGCTTAATACTGACGCTCTCGCACCCATCTCTCTC
CTTCTAGCCTCCGCTAGTCAAAATTTTTGGCGTACTCACCAGTCGCCGCCCCTCGCCTCTTGCCGTGCGC
GCTTCAGCAAGCCGAGTCCTGCGTCGAGAGAGCTCCTCTGGTTTCCCTTTCGCTTTCAAGTCCCTGTTCG
GGCGCCACTGCTAGAGATTTTCCACACTGACTAAAAGGGTCTGAGGGATCTCTAGTTACCAGAGTCACAC
AACAGACGGGCACACACTACTTGAAGCACTCAAGGCAAGCTTTATTGAGGCTTAAGCAGTGGGTTCCCTA
GTTAGCCAGAGAGCTCCCAGGCTCAGATCTGGTCTAACCAGAGAGACCCGTTTATGTATCGAGCTAGGCA
CTTAAATACAATATCTCTGCAATGCGGCAATTCAGTGGTTCGTCCAATCCATGTCAGACCCGTCTGTTGC
CTTCCTAATAAGGCACGATCGTACCACCTTACTTCCACCAATCGGCATGCACGGTGCTTTTTCTCTCCTT
GTAAGGCATGTTGCTAACTCATCGTTACCATGTTGCAAGACTACAAGAGTATTGCATAAGACTACATTAA
GCTTGCAGCTCCAGCTTTTGTTCCCTTTAGTGAGGGTTAATTGCGCGCTTGGCGTAATCATGGTCATAGC
TGTTTCCTGTGTGAAATTGTTATCCGCTCACAATTCCACACAACATACGAGCCGGAAGCATAAAGTGTAA
AGCCTGGGGTGCCTAATGAGTGAGCTAACTCACATTAATTGCGTTGCGCTCACTGCCCGCTTTCCAGTCG
GGAAACCTGTCGTGCCAGCTGCATTAATGAATCGGCCAACGCGCGGGGAGAGGCGGTTTGCGTATTGGGC
GCTCTTCCGCTTCCTCGCTCACTGACTCGCTGCGCTCGGTCGTTCGGCTGCGGCGAGC
Features (pLannotate 1.2.2; 28 found; start..end, strand, type, name):
    127..715     -  rep_origin     ori: high-copy-number ColE1/pMB1/pBR322/pUC origin of replication
    886..1746    -  CDS            AmpR: β-lactamase; bla; confers resistance to ampicillin, carbenicillin, and related antibiotics
   1747..1851    -  promoter       AmpR promoter: bla
   1904..2332    -  rep_origin     f1 ori (sequence partly withheld): f1 bacteriophage origin of replication; arrow indicates direction of (+) strand synthesis
   2337..2492    -  CDS            lacZα (fragment): LacZα fragment of β-galactosidase; lacZ fragment
   2500..2518    +  promoter       T7 promoter: promoter for bacteriophage T7 RNA polymerase
   2539..2674    -  rep_origin     SV40 ori: SV40 origin of replication
   2714..2835    -  polyA_signal   SV40 poly(A) signal: SV40 polyadenylation signal
   2913..3146    -  LTR            3' LTR (ΔU3): self-inactivating 3' long terminal repeat (LTR) from HIV-1
   3148..3167    -  misc_feature   cPPT/CTS (fragment): central polypurine tract and central termination sequence of HIV-1
   3218..3806    -  misc_feature   WPRE: woodchuck hepatitis virus posttranscriptional regulatory element
   3822..4421    -  CDS            PuroR (fragment): puromycin N-acetyltransferase; pac from Streptomyces; confers resistance to puromycin
   4447..4658    -  promoter       EF-1α core promoter: core promoter for human elongation factor EF-1α
   4727..4844    -  misc_feature   cPPT/CTS: central polypurine tract and central termination sequence of HIV-1
   4892..4967    -  misc_RNA       gRNA scaffold: guide RNA scaffold for the Streptococcus pyogenes CRISPR/Cas9 system
   4996..5236    -  promoter       U6 promoter: RNA polymerase III promoter for human U6 snRNA
   5240..5266    -  CDS            Rev (fragment): human immunodeficiency virus 1 (HIV-1) Rev protein; rev; enhances nuclear export of unspliced and incompletely spliced viral mRNAs
   5643..5876    -  misc_feature   RRE: The Rev response element (RRE) of HIV-1 allows for Rev-dependent mRNA export from the nucleus to the cytoplasm.
   6022..6385    -  CDS            HIV-1 gag (fragment): gag protein from human immunodeficiency virus 1; gag
   6369..6494    -  misc_feature   HIV-1 Ψ: packaging signal of human immunodeficiency virus type 1
   6541..6721    -  LTR            5' LTR (truncated): truncated 5' long terminal repeat (LTR) from HIV-1
   6722..6948    -  promoter       RSV promoter: Rous sarcoma virus enhancer/promoter
   6976..6994    -  promoter       T3 promoter: promoter for bacteriophage T3 RNA polymerase
   7039..7055    -  protein_bind   lac operator: The lac repressor binds to the lac operator to inhibit transcription in E. coli. This inhibition can be relieved by adding lactose or isopropyl-β-D-thiogalactopyranoside (IPTG). lac repressor encoded by lacI
   7063..7093    -  promoter       lac promoter: promoter for the E. coli lac operon
   7108..7129    -  protein_bind   CAP binding site: CAP binding activates transcription in the presence of cAMP. E. coli catabolite activator protein
   7142..7234    -  CDS            lacI (fragment): lac repressor; lacI; The lac repressor binds to the lac operator to inhibit transcription in E. coli. This inhibition can be relieved by adding lactose or isopropyl-β-D-thiogalactopyranoside (IPTG).
   7236..7290    -  rep_origin     RSF ori (fragment): Plasmids containing the RSF 1030 origin of replication can be propagated in E. coli cells that contain additional plasmids with compatible origins.
