[The description below was written by a language model from this plasmid's Addgene catalogue record and pLannotate feature annotations shown in this document.]
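Description:
pLENTI CMV GFP-TREX1 V235fs BLAST is a third-generation-style HIV-1 lentiviral transfer plasmid built on the pLenti CMV GFP Blast backbone, for stable expression of a GFP-tagged mutant of human TREX1 in mammalian cells. It is propagated in E. coli through a high-copy ColE1/pUC origin with ampicillin resistance (AmpR), and it also carries an f1 origin. The viral genome is transcribed from a chimeric RSV promoter/truncated 5' LTR. It contains the Ψ packaging signal with a partial gag sequence, the RRE for Rev-dependent nuclear export, and the cPPT/CTS. A downstream truncated LTR is followed by an SV40 poly(A) signal.

Within the provirus, the CMV enhancer/promoter drives EGFP fused to the N terminus of TREX1, with an attB1 Gateway remnant lying between the two coding regions. The roughly 0.7 kb TREX1 insert carries a frameshift at V235, and the annotation accordingly detects only a fragment of the 3'-to-5' DNA exonuclease. The record does not spell out the consequences of the frameshift for the protein. A WPRE follows the fusion to boost transcript stability and expression. A separate SV40 promoter (with a bacterial EM7 promoter) drives blasticidin S deaminase, which allows blasticidin selection of transduced cells. The associated publication concerns ER-directed TREX1 and cGAS activation at micronuclei, suggesting use in localization and functional comparisons with wild-type TREX1.

The full 9,098-nt sequence record agrees with this description. The second, 7,290-nt record instead shows a U6 promoter with gRNA scaffold and an EF-1α core promoter driving PuroR. It has no GFP, TREX1 or blasticidin marker, so it appears to represent a different lentiviral guide RNA vector and does not describe this construct.
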