Addgene plasmid #164236: pLENTI CMV GFP-TREX1 V235fs BLAST
Purpose: lentiviral plasmid for GFP-TREX1 V235fs
Depositing lab: John Maciejowski. Depositing organization: Memorial Sloan-Kettering Cancer Center. Publication: ER-directed TREX1 limits cGAS activation at micronuclei. Mohr L, Toufektchan E, von Morgen P, Chu K, Kapoor A, Maciejowski J. Mol Cell. 2021 Jan 12. pii: S1097-2765(20)30958-8. doi: 10.1016/j.molcel.2020.12.037. PubMed 33476576.
Backbone
  Vector backbone: pLenti CMV GFP Blast
  Backbone size w/o insert (bp): 8367
  Total vector size (bp): 9088
  Vector type: Mammalian Expression, Lentiviral
  Selectable markers: Blasticidin
Growth in bacteria
  Bacterial resistance: Ampicillin, 100 μg/mL
  Growth temperature: 30°C
  Growth strain: NEB Stable
  Copy number: High Copy
Gene/Insert
  Gene/Insert name: TREX1
  Species: H. sapiens (human)
  Insert size (bp): 721
  Mutation: V235 frame shift mutation
  GenBank ID: NM_033629.6
  Entrez Gene: TREX1 (a.k.a. AGS1, CRV, DRN3, HERNS, RVCLS)
  Promoter: CMV
  Tag / fusion protein: GFP (N terminal on backbone)
  Cloning method: Gibson Cloning
  Sequencing primers: 5′ ggacgacggcaactacaagac
Terms and licenses: Academic/Nonprofit Terms; Industry Terms: Not Available to Industry
How to cite: pLENTI CMV GFP-TREX1 V235fs BLAST was a gift from John Maciejowski (Addgene plasmid # 164236 ; http://n2t.net/addgene:164236 ; RRID:Addgene_164236)
